Addgene plasmid #47285: TAL3566
Depositing lab: Keith Joung. Depositing organization: Massachusetts General Hospital. Publication: Targeted gene disruption in somatic zebrafish cells using engineered TALENs. Sander JD, Cade L, Khayter C, Reyon D, Peterson RT, Joung JK, Yeh JR. Nat Biotechnol. 2011 Aug 5;29(8):697-8. doi: 10.1038/nbt.1934. PubMed 21822241.
Backbone
  Vector backbone: JDS71
  Backbone manufacturer: Addgene plasmid #32287
  Backbone size w/o insert (bp): 6447
  Vector type: Mammalian Expression ; T7
Growth in bacteria
  Bacterial resistance: Ampicillin, 100 μg/mL
  Growth temperature: 37°C
  Growth strain: XL1 Blue
  Copy number: High Copy
Gene/Insert
  Gene/Insert name: ZebrafishCommunity-swap70b-left (alt name: swap70b)
  Species: D. rerio (zebrafish)
  Insert size (bp): 1328
  Entrez Gene: swap70b (a.k.a. fc45f07, si:dkey-8l13.4, swp70, wu:fc45f07)
  Promoter: CMV
  Tag / fusion protein: 3X Flag (N terminal on backbone); WT FOKI (C terminal on backbone)
  Cloning method: Restriction Enzyme; 5′ cloning site BsmBI (destroyed during cloning); 3′ cloning site BsmBI (destroyed during cloning)
  Sequencing primers: 5′ CMV-F; 3′ BGH-rev
Terms and licenses: Academic/Nonprofit Terms; Industry Terms: Not Available to Industry
Depositor comments: Target binding site: TAAGGGACGAGCTTCTC It is strongly recommended that users perform a diagnostic digest to verify this plasmid prior to use. For example, a double digest of the plasmid with BamHI and KpnI should result in two bands at 2.3kb and 5.8kb.
How to cite: TAL3566 was a gift from Keith Joung (Addgene plasmid # 47285 ; http://n2t.net/addgene:47285 ; RRID:Addgene_47285)
