[The description below was written by a language model from this plasmid's Addgene catalogue record.]
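Description:
TAL3566 is a TALEN expression plasmid built in the JDS71 backbone, a mammalian expression vector that also carries a T7 promoter. It encodes the "left" monomer of a TAL effector nuclease pair directed against the zebrafish (Danio rerio) gene swap70b, and belongs to a set of community zebrafish TALEN reagents. The plasmid is propagated in E. coli as a high-copy construct under ampicillin selection; the record does not name the origin of replication, and no feature table is provided.

The insert, about 1.3 kb, is an engineered array of TAL effector repeats whose order specifies recognition of a defined half-site in swap70b. It was cloned between two BsmBI sites that were destroyed during assembly, as expected for a type IIS enzyme that cuts outside its recognition sequence and allows seamless in-frame joining. The backbone supplies the flanking coding parts: an N-terminal 3X Flag tag for detection and a C-terminal wild-type FokI nuclease domain. The full open reading frame is therefore a Flag-tagged TAL array fused to FokI, driven by the CMV promoter. The use of a BGH reverse sequencing primer suggests a BGH polyadenylation region downstream.

Because FokI cleaves only as a dimer, this left monomer is meant to be used with a matching right-hand TALEN that binds the opposite strand nearby, so the two nuclease domains meet over the spacer and make a double-strand break. Error-prone repair of that break can produce indels that disrupt the gene. The CMV promoter supports expression in transfected cells, while the T7 promoter allows in vitro transcription of mRNA, the form typically used for zebrafish embryo injection, consistent with the associated work on targeted gene disruption in somatic zebrafish cells.
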