>Addgene plasmid #47285 | TAL3566 | depositor partial sequence | sequence record 67372 | Insert sequence
ATGGACTACAAAGACCATGACGGTGATTATAAAGATCATGACATCGATTACAAGGATGACGATGACAAGA
TGGCCCCCAAGAAGAAGAGGAAGGTGGGCATTCACCGCGGGGTACCTATGGTGGACTTGAGGACACTCGG
TTATTCGCAACAGCAACAGGAGAAAATCAAGCCTAAGGTCAGGAGCACCGTCGCGCAACACCACGAGGCG
CTTGTGGGGCATGGCTTCACTCATGCGCATATTGTCGCGCTTTCACAGCACCCTGCGGCGCTTGGGACGG
TGGCTGTCAAATACCAAGATATGATTGCGGCCCTGCCCGAAGCCACGCACGAGGCAATTGTAGGGGTCGG
TAAACAGTGGTCGGGAGCGCGAGCACTTGAGGCGCTGCTGACTGTGGCGGGTGAGCTTAGGGGGCCTCCG
CTCCAGCTCGACACCGGGCAGCTGCTGAAGATCGCGAAGAGAGGGGGAGTAACAGCGGTAGAGGCAGTGC
ACGCCTGGCGCAATGCGCTCACCGGGGCCCCCTTGAACCTGACCCCAGACCAGGTAGTCGCAATCGCGTC
GAACATTGGGGGAAAGCAAGCCCTGGAAACCGTGCAAAGGTTGTTGCCGGTCCTTTGTCAAGACCACGGC
CTTACACCGGAGCAAGTCGTGGCCATTGCAAGCAACATCGGTGGCAAACAGGCTCTTGAGACGGTTCAGA
GACTTCTCCCAGTTCTCTGTCAAGCCCACGGGCTGACTCCCGATCAAGTTGTAGCGATTGCGAATAACAA
TGGAGGGAAACAAGCATTGGAGACTGTCCAACGGCTCCTTCCCGTGTTGTGTCAAGCCCACGGTTTGACG
CCTGCACAAGTGGTCGCCATCGCCAACAACAACGGCGGTAAGCAGGCGCTGGAAACAGTACAGCGCCTGC
TGCCTGTACTGTGCCAGGATCATGGACTGACCCCAGACCAGGTAGTCGCAATCGCGAACAATAATGGGGG
AAAGCAAGCCCTGGAAACCGTGCAAAGGTTGTTGCCGGTCCTTTGTCAAGACCACGGCCTTACACCGGAG
CAAGTCGTGGCCATTGCAAGCAACATCGGTGGCAAACAGGCTCTTGAGACGGTTCAGAGACTTCTCCCAG
TTCTCTGTCAAGCCCACGGGCTGACTCCCGATCAAGTTGTAGCGATTGCGTCGCATGACGGAGGGAAACA
AGCATTGGAGACTGTCCAACGGCTCCTTCCCGTGTTGTGTCAAGCCCACGGTTTGACGCCTGCACAAGTG
GTCGCCATCGCCAACAACAACGGCGGTAAGCAGGCGCTGGAAACAGTACAGCGCCTGCTGCCTGTACTGT
GCCAGGATCATGGACTGACCCCAGACCAGGTAGTCGCAATCGCGTCGAACATTGGGGGAAAGCAAGCCCT
GGAAACCGTGCAAAGGTTGTTGCCGGTCCTTTGTCAAGACCACGGCCTTACACCGGAGCAAGTCGTGGCC
ATTGCAAATAATAACGGTGGCAAACAGGCTCTTGAGACGGTTCAGAGACTTCTCCCAGTTCTCTGTCAAG
CCCACGGGCTGACTCCCGATCAAGTTGTAGCGATTGCGTCGCATGACGGAGGGAAACAAGCATTGGAGAC
TGTCCAACGGCTCCTTCCCGTGTTGTGTCAAGCCCACGGTTTGACGCCTGCACAAGTGGTCGCCATCGCC
TCGAATGGCGGCGGTAAGCAGGCGCTGGAAACAGTACAGCGCCTGCTGCCTGTACTGTGCCAGGATCATG
GACTGACCCCAGACCAGGTAGTCGCAATCGCGTCAAACGGAGGGGGAAAGCAAGCCCTGGAAACCGTGCA
AAGGTTGTTGCCGGTCCTTTGTCAAGACCACGGCCTTACACCGGAGCAAGTCGTGGCCATTGCATCCCAC
GACGGTGGCAAACAGGCTCTTGAGACGGTTCAGAGACTTCTCCCAGTTCTCTGTCAAGCCCACGGGCTGA
CTCCCGATCAAGTTGTAGCGATTGCGTCCAACGGTGGAGGGAAACAAGCATTGGAGACTGTCCAACGGCT
CCTTCCCGTGTTGTGTCAAGCCCACGGTCTGACACCCGAACAGGTGGTCGCCATTGCTTCCCACGACGGA
GGACGGCCAGCCTTGGAG
