>Addgene plasmid #47285 | TAL3566 | addgene partial sequence | sequence record 69153 | JDS-TALEN-F 5'-TAGGGGTCGGTAAACAGTGG-3'
GCGGGTGAGCTTAGGGGGCCTCCGCTCCAGCTCGACACCGGGCAGCTGCTGAAGATCGCGAAGAGAGGGG
GAGTAACAGCGGTAGAGGCAGTGCACGCCTGGCGCAATGCGCTCACCGGGGCCCCCTTGAACCTGACCCC
AGACCAGGTAGTCGCAATCGCGTCGAACATTGGGGGAAAGCAAGCCCTGGAAACCGTGCAAAGGTTGTTG
CCGGTCCTTTGTCAAGACCACGGCCTTACACCGGAGCAAGTCGTGGCCATTGCAAGCAACATCGGTGGCA
AACAGGCTCTTGAGACGGTTCAGAGACTTCTCCCAGTTCTCTGTCAAGCCCACGGGCTGACTCCCGATCA
AGTTGTAGCGATTGCGAATAACAATGGAGGGAAACAAGCATTGGAGACTGTCCAACGGCTCCTTCCCGTG
TTGTGTCAAGCCCACGGTTTGACGCCTGCACAAGTGGTCGCCATCGCCAACAACAACGGCGGTAAGCAGG
CGCTGGAAACAGTACAGCGCCTGCTGCCTGTACTGTGCCAGGATCATGGACTGACCCCAGACCAGGTAGT
CGCAATCGCGAACAATAATGGGGGAAAGCAAGCCCTGGAAACCGTGCAAAGGTTGTTGCCGGTCCTTTGT
CAAGACCACGGCCTTACACCGGAGCAAGTCGTGGCCATTGCAAGCAACATCGGTGGCAAACAGGCTCTTG
AGACGGTTCAGAGACTTCTCCCAGTTCTCTGTCAAGCCCACGGGCTGACTCCCGATCAAGTTGTAGCGAT
TGCGTCGCATGACGGAGGGAAACAAGCATTGGAGACTGTCCAACGGCTCCTTCCCGTGTTGTGTCAAGCC
CACGGTTTGACGCCTGCACAAGTGGTCGCCATCGCC
